>Addgene plasmid #168220 | pMEH371 CD63 HA | addgene full sequence | sequence record 350185 | Addgene NGS Result
GCTTGACCGACAATTGCATGAAGAATCTGCTTAGGGTTAGGCGTTTTGCGCTGCTTCGCGATGTACGGGC
CAGATATACGCGTTGACATTGATTATTGACTAGTTATTAATAGTAATCAATTACGGGGTCATTAGTTCAT
AGCCCATATATGGAGTTCCGCGTTACATAACTTACGGTAAATGGCCCGCCTGGCTGACCGCCCAACGACC
CCCGCCCATTGACGTCAATAATGACGTATGTTCCCATAGTAACGCCAATAGGGACTTTCCATTGACGTCA
ATGGGTGGAGTATTTACGGTAAACTGCCCACTTGGCAGTACATCAAGTGTATCATATGCCAAGTACGCCC
CCTATTGACGTCAATGACGGTAAATGGCCCGCCTGGCATTATGCCCAGTACATGACCTTATGGGACTTTC
CTACTTGGCAGTACATCTACGTATTAGTCATCGCTATTACCATGGTGATGCGGTTTTGGCAGTACATCAA
TGGGCGTGGATAGCGGTTTGACTCACGGGGATTTCCAAGTCTCCACCCCATTGACGTCAATGGGAGTTTG
TTTTGGCACCAAAATCAACGGGACTTTCCAAAATGTCGTAACAACTCCGCCCCATTGACGCAAATGGGCG
GTAGGCGTGTACGGTGGGAGGTCTATATAAGCAGAGCTCTCTGGCTAACTAGAGAACCCACTGCTTACTG
GCTTATCGAAATTAATACGACTCACTATAGGGAGACCCAAGCTGGGTACCATGGCGGTGGAAGGAGGAAT
GAAATGTGTGAAGTTCTTGCTCTACGTCCTCCTGCTGGCCTTTTGCGCCTGTGCAGTGGGACTGATTGCC
GTGGGTGTCGGGGCACAGCTTGTCCTGAGTCAGACCATAATCCAGGGGGCTACCCCTGGCTCTCTGTTGC
CAGTGGTCATCATCGCAGTGGGTGTCTTCCTCTTCCTGGTGGCTTTTGTGGGCTGCTGCGGGGCCTGCAA
GGAGAACTATTGTCTTATGATCACGTTTGCCATCTTTCTGTCTCTTATCATGTTGGTGGAGGTGGCCGCA
GCCATTGCTGGCTATGTGTTTAGAGATAAGGTGATGTCAGAGTTTAATAACAACTTCCGGCAGCAGATGG
AGAATTACCCGAAAAACAACCACACTGCTTCGATCCTGGACAGGATGCAGGCAGATTTTAAGTGCTGTGG
GGCTGCTAACTACACAGATTGGGAGAAAATCCCTTCCATGTCGAAGAACCGAGTCCCCGACTCCTGCTGC
ATTAATGTTACTGTGGGCTGTGGGATTAATTTCAACGAGAAGGCGATCCATAAGGAGGGCTGTGTGGAGA
AGATTGGGGGCTGGCTGAGGAAAAATGTGCTGGTGGTAGCTGCAGCAGCCCTTGGAATTGCTTTTGTCGA
GGTTTTGGGAATTGTCTTTGCCTGCTGCCTCGTGAAGAGTATCAGAAGTGGCTACGAGGTGATGGCTAGC
AGTGGCTCTGGTAGCTACCCATACGATGTGCCAGATTACGCTTAAGCGGCCGCTCGAGTCTAGAGGGCCC
GTTTAAACCCGCTGATCAGCCTCGACTGTGCCTTCTAGTTGCCAGCCATCTGTTGTTTGCCCCTCCCCCG
TGCCTTCCTTGACCCTGGAAGGTGCCACTCCCACTGTCCTTTCCTAATAAAATGAGGAAATTGCATCGCA
TTGTCTGAGTAGGTGTCATTCTATTCTGGGGGGTGGGGTGGGGCAGGACAGCAAGGGGGAGGATTGGGAA
GACAATAGCAGGCATGCTGGGGATGCGGTGGGCTCTATGGCTTCTGAGGCGGAAAGAACCAGCTGGGGCT
CTAGGGGGTATCCCC
[124 nt withheld, positions 1836-1959]
C
[91 nt withheld, positions 1961-2051]
A
[49 nt withheld, positions 2053-2101]
CCTTTGACGTTGGAGTCCACGTTCTTT
[37 nt withheld, positions 2129-2165]
ACCCTATCTCGGTCTATTCTTTTGATTTATAAGGGATTTTGCCGATTTCGGCCTATTGGTTAAAAAATGA
GCTGATTTAACAAAAATTTAACGCGAATTAATTCTGTGGAATGTGTGTCAGTTAGGGTGTGGAAAGTCCC
CAGGCTCCCCAGCAGGCAGAAGTATGCAAAGCATGCATCTCAATTAGTCAGCAACCAGGTGTGGAAAGTC
CCCAGGCTCCCCAGCAGGCAGAAGTATGCAAAGCATGCATCTCAATTAGTCAGCAACCATAGTCCCGCCC
CTAACTCCGCCCATCCCGCCCCTAACTCCGCCCAGTTCCGCCCATTCTCCGCCCCATGGCTGACTAATTT
TTTTTATTTATGCAGAGGCCGAGGCCGCCTCTGCCTCTGAGCTATTCCAGAAGTAGTGAGGAGGCTTTTT
TGGAGGCCTAGGCTTTTGCAAAAAGCTCCCGGGAGCTTGTATATCCATTTTCGGATCTGATCAGCACGTG
ATGAAAAAGCCTGAACTCACCGCGACGTCTGTCGAGAAGTTTCTGATCGAAAAGTTCGACAGCGTCTCCG
ACCTGATGCAGCTCTCGGAGGGCGAAGAATCTCGTGCTTTCAGCTTCGATGTAGGAGGGCGTGGATATGT
CCTGCGGGTAAATAGCTGCGCCGATGGTTTCTACAAAGATCGTTATGTTTATCGGCACTTTGCATCGGCC
GCGCTCCCGATTCCGGAAGTGCTTGACATTGGGGAATTCAGCGAGAGCCTGACCTATTGCATCTCCCGCC
GTGCACAGGGTGTCACGTTGCAAGACCTGCCTGAAACCGAACTGCCCGCTGTTCTGCAGCCGGTCGCGGA
GGCCATGGATGCGATCGCTGCGGCCGATCTTAGCCAGACGAGCGGGTTCGGCCCATTCGGACCGCAAGGA
ATCGGTCAATACACTACATGGCGTGATTTCATATGCGCGATTGCTGATCCCCATGTGTATCACTGGCAAA
CTGTGATGGACGACACCGTCAGTGCGTCCGTCGCGCAGGCTCTCGATGAGCTGATGCTTTGGGCCGAGGA
CTGCCCCGAAGTCCGGCACCTCGTGCACGCGGATTTCGGCTCCAACAATGTCCTGACGGACAATGGCCGC
ATAACAGCGGTCATTGACTGGAGCGAGGCGATGTTCGGGGATTCCCAATACGAGGTCGCCAACATCTTCT
TCTGGAGGCCGTGGTTGGCTTGTATGGAGCAGCAGACGCGCTACTTCGAGCGGAGGCATCCGGAGCTTGC
AGGATCGCCGCGGCTCCGGGCGTATATGCTCCGCATTGGTCTTGACCAACTCTATCAGAGCTTGGTTGAC
GGCAATTTCGATGATGCAGCTTGGGCGCAGGGTCGATGCGACGCAATCGTCCGATCCGGAGCCGGGACTG
TCGGGCGTACACAAATCGCCCGCAGAAGCGCGGCCGTCTGGACCGATGGCTGTGTAGAAGTACTCGCCGA
TAGTGGAAACCGACGCCCCAGCACTCGTCCGAGGGCAAAGGAATAGCACGTGCTACGAGATTTCGATTCC
ACCGCCGCCTTCTATGAAAGGTTGGGCTTCGGAATCGTTTTCCGGGACGCCGGCTGGATGATCCTCCAGC
GCGGGGATCTCATGCTGGAGTTCTTCGCCCACCCCAACTTGTTTATTGCAGCTTATAATGGTTACAAATA
AAGCAATAGCATCACAAATTTCACAAATAAAGCATTTTTTTCACTGCATTCTAGTTGTGGTTTGTCCAAA
CTCATCAATGTATCTTATCATGTCTGTATACCGTCGACCTCTAGCTAGAGCTTGGCGTAATCATGGTCAT
AGCTGTTTCCTGTGTGAAATTGTTATCCGCTCACAATTCCACACAACATACGAGCCGGAAGCATAAAGTG
TAAAGCCTGGGGTGCCTAATGAGTGAGCTAACTCACATTAATTGCGTTGCGCTCACTGCCCGCTTTCCAG
TCGGGAAACCTGTCGTGCCAGCTGCATTAATGAATCGGCCAACGCGCGGGGAGAGGCGGTTTGCGTATTG
GGCGCTCTTCCGCTTCCTCGCTCACTGACTCGCTGCGCTCGGTCGTTCGGCTGCGGCGAGCGGTATCAGC
TCACTCAAAGGCGGTAATACGGTTATCCACAGAATCAGGGGATAACGCAGGAAAGAACATGTGAGCAAAA
GGCCAGCAAAAGGCCAGGAACCGTAAAAAGGCCGCGTTGCTGGCGTTTTTCCATAGGCTCCGCCCCCCTG
ACGAGCATCACAAAAATCGACGCTCAAGTCAGAGGTGGCGAAACCCGACAGGACTATAAAGATACCAGGC
GTTTCCCCCTGGAAGCTCCCTCGTGCGCTCTCCTGTTCCGACCCTGCCGCTTACCGGATACCTGTCCGCC
TTTCTCCCTTCGGGAAGCGTGGCGCTTTCTCATAGCTCACGCTGTAGGTATCTCAGTTCGGTGTAGGTCG
TTCGCTCCAAGCTGGGCTGTGTGCACGAACCCCCCGTTCAGCCCGACCGCTGCGCCTTATCCGGTAACTA
TCGTCTTGAGTCCAACCCGGTAAGACACGACTTATCGCCACTGGCAGCAGCCACTGGTAACAGGATTAGC
AGAGCGAGGTATGTAGGCGGTGCTACAGAGTTCTTGAAGTGGTGGCCTAACTACGGCTACACTAGAAGAA
CAGTATTTGGTATCTGCGCTCTGCTGAAGCCAGTTACCTTCGGAAAAAGAGTTGGTAGCTCTTGATCCGG
CAAACAAACCACCGCTGGTAGCGGTGGTTTTTTTGTTTGCAAGCAGCAGATTACGCGCAGAAAAAAAGGA
TCTCAAGAAGATCCTTTGATCTTTTCTACGGGGTCTGACGCTCAGTGGAACGAAAACTCACGTTAAGGGA
TTTTGGTCATGAGATTATCAAAAAGGATCTTCACCTAGATCCTTTTAAATTAAAAATGAAGTTTTAAATC
AATCTAAAGTATATATGAGTAAACTTGGTCTGACAGTTACCAATGCTTAATCAGTGAGGCACCTATCTCA
GCGATCTGTCTATTTCGTTCATCCATAGTTGCCTGACTCCCCGTCGTGTAGATAACTACGATACGGGAGG
GCTTACCATCTGGCCCCAGTGCTGCAATGATACCGCGAGACCCACGCTCACCGGCTCCAGATTTATCAGC
AATAAACCAGCCAGCCGGAAGGGCCGAGCGCAGAAGTGGTCCTGCAACTTTATCCGCCTCCATCCAGTCT
ATTAATTGTTGCCGGGAAGCTAGAGTAAGTAGTTCGCCAGTTAATAGTTTGCGCAACGTTGTTGCCATTG
CTACAGGCATCGTGGTGTCACGCTCGTCGTTTGGTATGGCTTCATTCAGCTCCGGTTCCCAACGATCAAG
GCGAGTTACATGATCCCCCATGTTGTGCAAAAAAGCGGTTAGCTCCTTCGGTCCTCCGATCGTTGTCAGA
AGTAAGTTGGCCGCAGTGTTATCACTCATGGTTATGGCAGCACTGCATAATTCTCTTACTGTCATGCCAT
CCGTAAGATGCTTTTCTGTGACTGGTGAGTACTCAACCAAGTCATTCTGAGAATAGTGTATGCGGCGACC
GAGTTGCTCTTGCCCGGCGTCAATACGGGATAATACCGCGCCACATAGCAGAACTTTAAAAGTGCTCATC
ATTGGAAAACGTTCTTCGGGGCGAAAACTCTCAAGGATCTTACCGCTGTTGAGATCCAGTTCGATGTAAC
CCACTCGTGCACCCAACTGATCTTCAGCATCTTTTACTTTCACCAGCGTTTCTGGGTGAGCAAAAACAGG
AAGGCAAAATGCCGCAAAAAAGGGAATAAGGGCGACACGGAAATGTTGAATACTCATACTCTTCCTTTTT
CAATATTATTGAAGCATTTATCAGGGTTATTGTCTCATGAGCGGATACATATTTGAATGTATTTAGAAAA
ATAAACAAATAGGGGTTCCGCGCACATTTCCCCGAAAAGTGCCACCTGACGTCGACGGATCGGGAGATCT
CCCGATCCCCTATGGTGCACTCTCAGTACAATCTGCTCTGATGCCGCATAGTTAAGCCAGTATCTGCTCC
CTGCTTGTGTGTTGGAGGTCGCTGAGTAGTGCGCGAGCAAAATTTAAGCTACAACAAGGCAAG
Features (pLannotate 1.2.2; 21 found; start..end, strand, type, name):
     85..464     +  enhancer       CMV enhancer: human cytomegalovirus immediate early enhancer
    465..668     +  promoter       CMV promoter: human cytomegalovirus (CMV) immediate early promoter
    664..697     +  LTR            5' LTR (truncated) (fragment): truncated 5' long terminal repeat (LTR) from HIV-1
    713..731     +  promoter       T7 promoter: promoter for bacteriophage T7 RNA polymerase
    751..1464    +  CDS            CD63: CD63_HUMAN - Also known as MLA1, TSPAN30. Experimental evidence at protein level: Swiss-Prot protein existence level 1. Functions as cell surface receptor for TIMP1 and plays a role in the activation of cellular signaling cascades. Plays a role in the activation of ITGB1 and integrin signaling, leading to the activation of AKT, FAK/PTK2 and MAP kinases. Promotes cell survival, reorganization of the actin cytoskeleton, cell adhesion, spreading and migration, via its role in the activation of AKT and FAK/PTK2. Plays a role in VEGFA signaling via its role in regulating the internalization of KDR/
   1486..1514    +  CDS            3xHA (fragment): three tandem HA epitope tags
   1566..1790    +  polyA_signal   bGH poly(A) signal: bovine growth hormone polyadenylation signal
   1794..1815    +  promoter       SV40 promoter (fragment): SV40 enhancer and early promoter
   1836..2264    +  rep_origin     f1 ori (sequence partly withheld): f1 bacteriophage origin of replication; arrow indicates direction of (+) strand synthesis
   2278..2607    +  promoter       SV40 promoter: SV40 enhancer and early promoter
   2656..3681    +  CDS            HygR: aminoglycoside phosphotransferase from E. coli; aph(4)-Ia; confers resistance to hygromycin
   3691..3816    +  CDS            ble (fragment): BLE_KLEPN - Experimental evidence at protein level: Swiss-Prot protein existence level 1. Binding protein with a strong affinity to the bleomycin family of antibiotics. Binds to CL990; an antimitotic-antibiotic compound. From Klebsiella pneumoniae.
   3811..3932    +  polyA_signal   SV40 poly(A) signal: SV40 polyadenylation signal
   4005..4021    -  protein_bind   lac operator: The lac repressor binds to the lac operator to inhibit transcription in E. coli. This inhibition can be relieved by adding lactose or isopropyl-β-D-thiogalactopyranoside (IPTG). lac repressor encoded by lacI
   4029..4059    -  promoter       lac promoter: promoter for the E. coli lac operon
   4074..4095    -  protein_bind   CAP binding site: CAP binding activates transcription in the presence of cAMP. E. coli catabolite activator protein
   4108..4200    -  CDS            lacI (fragment): lac repressor; lacI; The lac repressor binds to the lac operator to inhibit transcription in E. coli. This inhibition can be relieved by adding lactose or isopropyl-β-D-thiogalactopyranoside (IPTG).
   4383..4971    -  rep_origin     ori: high-copy-number ColE1/pMB1/pBR322/pUC origin of replication
   5142..6002    -  CDS            AmpR: β-lactamase; bla; confers resistance to ampicillin, carbenicillin, and related antibiotics
   6003..6107    -  promoter       AmpR promoter: bla
   6166..6218    -  misc_feature   bom (fragment): basis of mobility region from pBR322
