[The description below was written by a language model from this plasmid's Addgene catalogue record and pLannotate feature annotations shown in this document.]
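Description:
pMEH371 CD63 HA is a mammalian expression plasmid built on the pcDNA 3.1+ Hygro backbone, about 6.3 kb in total, that expresses human CD63 carrying a C-terminal HA epitope tag. It is maintained in E. coli as a high-copy plasmid through a ColE1/pUC-type origin and selected with ampicillin via the β-lactamase gene. An f1 phage origin is also present. For selection in mammalian cells, a separate cassette places the hygromycin phosphotransferase gene under the SV40 enhancer/early promoter with an SV40 polyadenylation signal, allowing stable transfectants to be selected.

The payload is a roughly 765 bp insert cloned between KpnI and NotI sites, both of which are retained. Transcription is driven by the human cytomegalovirus immediate-early enhancer and promoter and terminated by the bovine growth hormone polyadenylation signal. A T7 promoter upstream of the insert could support in vitro transcription. The annotated CD63 open reading frame is followed shortly by a short match to a 3xHA element. This match is about the length of one epitope, consistent with the single HA tag the catalogue entry describes. Several small hits in the table, including an HIV-1 LTR fragment, a ble fragment, a lacI fragment and a bom fragment, are most likely backbone remnants or annotation artefacts rather than functional parts.

CD63 is a tetraspanin, and the associated publication concerns loading of cargo RNA into extracellular vesicles and the steps limiting vesicle-mediated delivery. The record's stated purpose is simply mammalian expression of HA-tagged CD63. The epitope tag would allow the protein to be detected or captured with anti-HA reagents, though the record does not give a specific application.
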