Addgene plasmid #168220: pMEH371 CD63 HA
Purpose: Mammalian expression of tetraspanin CD63 fused to a C-terminal HA tag
Depositing lab: Joshua Leonard. Depositing organization: Northwestern University. Publication: A platform for actively loading cargo RNA to elucidate limiting steps in EV-mediated delivery. Hung ME, Leonard JN. J Extracell Vesicles. 2016 May 13;5:31027. doi: 10.3402/jev.v5.31027. eCollection 2016. PubMed 27189348.
Backbone
  Vector backbone: pcDNA 3.1+ Hygro
  Backbone manufacturer: Clontech
  Backbone size w/o insert (bp): 5520
  Total vector size (bp): 6285
  Vector type: Mammalian Expression
  Selectable markers: Hygromycin
Growth in bacteria
  Bacterial resistance: Ampicillin, 100 μg/mL
  Growth temperature: 37°C
  Growth strain: DH5alpha
  Copy number: High Copy
Gene/Insert
  Gene/Insert name: CD63
  Species: H. sapiens (human)
  Insert size (bp): 765
  Entrez Gene: CD63 (a.k.a. AD1, HOP-26, ME491, MLA1, OMA81H, Pltgp40, TSPAN30)
  Promoter: CMV
  Tag / fusion protein: HA (C terminal on insert)
  Cloning method: Restriction Enzyme; 5′ cloning site KpnI (not destroyed); 3′ cloning site NotI (not destroyed)
  Sequencing primers: 5′ CMVF CGCAAATGGGCGGTAGGCGTG; 3′ BGHR TAGAAGGCACAGTCGAGG
Terms and licenses: Academic/Nonprofit Terms; Industry Terms: Not Available to Industry
How to cite: pMEH371 CD63 HA was a gift from Joshua Leonard (Addgene plasmid # 168220 ; http://n2t.net/addgene:168220 ; RRID:Addgene_168220)
